>Addgene plasmid #73084 | pMB37 | depositor full sequence | sequence record 134433 | pMB37 sequence 5164 bps
AAGCTTGGGCTGCAGTTCAATCGGTTTTTCCTTGCTTGCGCCCAATTCTGATGGTTCTTCCATTTCTAAA
TTTTAGTTTAATAAAAAAATTTTAAAATAATACGAGTTTTGAGACTAACTTTCAATAAAAACCAAAAAAA
ATTGCTTCAAAAAAGAGTTCGCGCCGATTTACGATAAACACAGCGCGCTACGACACTCCGAAAACCGCGC
CGCACCATTACATTCTCCGCCCCACCGCACGGTTTGCGGAAGGCGATGAAATTGCTGGGCCTAAAATTTT
AACCCTTTTTTTCCCGTTTTTCAACTGTTTTCCCGATTTTTTCGATATTTTTTTCAGGTTTTTAGTTAGA
AAAGTATATAAAAATTGCATTATTTGTAGTTTTCGCTCGTAATTTGTGATAGAAAACGGCCAATTTGCCT
AGATTTGTGATTCTACCAAGTGGAATTTTTGGGAAAATATCAATATTCCACGATTTTTATTCAAATCATA
ACGTTTCGAAATTATCAGCTTAAATAAAACTAAAATAAATAATAAAATACTAAAAACCCTGAATTTCTCG
GTTCTCGGTTCAGCTTGAGTTCGTTCTATACACGTTATCGATTTTTGTCATTTCGTTTAATCATGGGTTT
TGATTCATTTTAAATATGAAATTTGATTTATTCCTCGTTTCGAAGTTGGTTTGTCTTGTCCGGCCGGTAA
ACAAATGTTATTAAAAAAATAATAAATTTCGAAATTTTTCGTAATGTTCCGCAATCGTGTTTTTCCGTTT
ATCTCGTCTTCCCTTCTTTCAAATATACTATTTATTTTCTCAATTCACATATTTTCAGCCAGCCCCGCTC
AACAAGTGGAATGGTACCAAAAATGGAGCAGAAGCTCATCTCTGAGGAAGACCTCGGAGGAGAGCAGAAA
CTCATCTCTGAAGAGGACCTCATGAAGGATAATACTGTTCCATTGAAGTTGATTGCTTTGCTTGCAAATG
GAGAATTTCATTCTGGAGAACAACTTGGAGAGACGTTGGGAATGTCGCGTGCTGCAATTAACAAGCATAT
TCAAACAGTAAGTTTAAACAGTTCGGTACTAACTAACCATACATATTTAAATTTTCAGTTGAGAGACTGG
GGAGTTGACGTTTTTACGGTTCCAGGAAAGGGATATTCGCTTCCAGAGCCAATTCAGCTCTTGAATGCAA
AGCAAATTTTGGGACAGCTTGATGGTGGTAGTGTTGCAGTACTTCCGGTTATAGATAGTACAAATCAGTA
CTTGCTTGATCGAATAGGAGAATTGAAATCAGGAGATGCTTGCATCGCTGAGTATCAGCAGGCTGGACGA
GGACGAAGAGGACGTAAGTGGTTCTGTAAGTTTAAACATATATATACTAACTAACCCTGATTATTTAAAT
TTTCAGCGCCTTTCGGAGCCAATCTCTATTTGAGTATGTTCTGGCGTCTTGAACAAGGTCCGGCCGCTGC
TATCGGACTTTCATTGGTTATTGGAATTGTGATGGCAGAAGTTCTCCGAAAACTTGGTGCAGATAAGGTG
AGAGTCAAGTGGCCTAACGATCTTTATCTTCAAGATAGAAAATTGGCCGGAATATTGGTAAGTTTAAACA
TATATATACTAACTAACCCTGATTATTTAAATTTTCAGGTTGAGCTTACTGGAAAGACGGGAGATGCTGC
TCAAATTGTGATTGGAGCTGGTATCAATATGGCAATGAGAAGAGTAGAAGAGTCTGTTGTTAATCAAGGT
TGGATCACACTTCAAGAGGCAGGAATCAACCTTGATAGAAATACGTTGGCCGCCATGCTTATCCGAGAAT
TGCGAGCTGCACTCGAACTCTTCGAACAAGAAGGTCTTGTAAGTTTAAACATATATATACTAACTAACCC
TGATTATTTAAATTTTCAGGCCCCTTACCTCAGTAGATGGGAGAAACTTGACAATTTTATCAATCGACCA
GTGAAGTTGATAATTGGAGATAAGGAAATTTTTGGTATCAGTCGAGGAATTGATAAGCAAGGAGCTCTTC
TCCTTGAGCAAGATGGAATCATTAAACCATGGATGGGTGGAGAGATTTCTTTGCGATCTGCTGAAAAGTA
AGAATTCGCTAGCCGGCCATACAAGTAATCCGGATGATCGACGCCAACGTCGTTGAATTTTCAAATTTTA
AATACTGAATATTTGTTTTTTTTCCTATTATTTATTTATTCTCTTTGTGTTTTTTTTCTTGCTTTCTAAA
AAATTAATTCAATCCAAATCTAAACATTTTTTTTTCTCTTTCCGTCTCCCAATTCGTATTCCGCTCCTCT
CATCTGAACACAATGTGCAAGTTTATTTATCTTCTCGCTTTCATTTCATTAGGACGTGGGGGGAATTGGT
GGAAGGGGGAAACACACAAAAGGATGATGGAAATGAAATAAGGACACACAATATGCAACAACATTCAATT
CAGAAATATGGAGGAAGGTTTAAAAGAAAACATAAAAATATATAGAGGAGGAAGGAAAACTAGTAAAAAA
TAAGCAAAGAAATTAGGCGAACGATGAGAATTGTCCTCGCTTGGGCCCTTTCGTCTCGCGCGTTTCGGTG
ATGACGGTGAAAACCTCTGACACATGCAGCTCCCGGAGACGGTCACAGCTTGTCTGTAAGCGGATGCCGG
GAGCAGACAAGCCCGTCAGGGCGCGTCAGCGGGTGTTGGCGGGTGTCGGGGCTGGCTTAACTATGCGGCA
TCAGAGCAGATTGTACTGAGAGTGCACCATATGCGGTGTGAAATACCGCACAGATGCGTAAGGAGAAAAT
ACCGCATCAGGCGGCCTTAAGGGCCTCGTGATACGCCTATTTTTATAGGTTAATGTCATGATAATAATGG
TTTCTTAGACGTCAGGTGGCACTTTTCGGGGAAATGTGCGCGGAACCCCTATTTGTTTATTTTTCTAAAT
ACATTCAAATATGTATCCGCTCATGAGACAATAACCCTGATAAATGCTTCAATAATATTGAAAAAGGAAG
AGTATGAGTATTCAACATTTCCGTGTCGCCCTTATTCCCTTTTTTGCGGCATTTTGCCTTCCTGTTTTTG
CTCACCCAGAAACGCTGGTGAAAGTAAAAGATGCTGAAGATCAGTTGGGTGCACGAGTGGGTTACATCGA
ACTGGATCTCAACAGCGGTAAGATCCTTGAGAGTTTTCGCCCCGAAGAACGTTTTCCAATGATGAGCACT
TTTAAAGTTCTGCTATGTGGCGCGGTATTATCCCGTATTGACGCCGGGCAAGAGCAACTCGGTCGCCGCA
TACACTATTCTCAGAATGACTTGGTTGAGTACTCACCAGTCACAGAAAAGCATCTTACGGATGGCATGAC
AGTAAGAGAATTATGCAGTGCTGCCATAACCATGAGTGATAACACTGCGGCCAACTTACTTCTGACAACG
ATCGGAGGACCGAAGGAGCTAACCGCTTTTTTGCACAACATGGGGGATCATGTAACTCGCCTTGATCGTT
GGGAACCGGAGCTGAATGAAGCCATACCAAACGACGAGCGTGACACCACGATGCCTGTAGCAATGGCAAC
AACGTTGCGCAAACTATTAACTGGCGAACTACTTACTCTAGCTTCCCGGCAACAATTAATAGACTGGATG
GAGGCGGATAAAGTTGCAGGACCACTTCTGCGCTCGGCCCTTCCGGCTGGCTGGTTTATTGCTGATAAAT
CTGGAGCCGGTGAGCGTGGGTCTCGCGGTATCATTGCAGCACTGGGGCCAGATGGTAAGCCCTCCCGTAT
CGTAGTTATCTACACGACGGGGAGTCAGGCAACTATGGATGAACGAAATAGACAGATCGCTGAGATAGGT
GCCTCACTGATTAAGCATTGGTAACTGTCAGACCAAGTTTACTCATATATACTTTAGATTGATTTAAAAC
TTCATTTTTAATTTAAAAGGATCTAGGTGAAGATCCTTTTTGATAATCTCATGACCAAAATCCCTTAACG
TGAGTTTTCGTTCCACTGAGCGTCAGACCCCGTAGAAAAGATCAAAGGATCTTCTTGAGATCCTTTTTTT
CTGCGCGTAATCTGCTGCTTGCAAACAAAAAAACCACCGCTACCAGCGGTGGTTTGTTTGCCGGATCAAG
AGCTACCAACTCTTTTTCCGAAGGTAACTGGCTTCAGCAGAGCGCAGATACCAAATACTGTCCTTCTAGT
GTAGCCGTAGTTAGGCCACCACTTCAAGAACTCTGTAGCACCGCCTACATACCTCGCTCTGCTAATCCTG
TTACCAGTGGCTGCTGCCAGTGGCGATAAGTCGTGTCTTACCGGGTTGGACTCAAGACGATAGTTACCGG
ATAAGGCGCAGCGGTCGGGCTGAACGGGGGGTTCGTGCACACAGCCCAGCTTGGAGCGAACGACCTACAC
CGAACTGAGATACCTACAGCGTGAGCATTGAGAAAGCGCCACGCTTCCCGAAGGGAGAAAGGCGGACAGG
TATCCGGTAAGCGGCAGGGTCGGAACAGGAGAGCGCACGAGGGAGCTTCCAGGGGGAAACGCCTGGTATC
TTTATAGTCCTGTCGGGTTTCGCCACCTCTGACTTGAGCGTCGATTTTTGTGATGCTCGTCAGGGGGGCG
GAGCCTATGGAAAAACGCCAGCAACGCGGCCTTTTTACGGTTCCTGGCCTTTTGCTGGCCTTTTGCTCAC
ATGTTCTTTCCTGCGTTATCCCCTGATTCTGTGGATAACCGTATTACCGCCTTTGAGTGAGCTGATACCG
CTCGCCGCAGCCGAACGACCGAGCGCAGCGAGTCAGTGAGCGAGGAAGCGGAAGAGCGCCCAATACGCAA
ACCGCCTCTCCCCGCGCGTTGGCCGATTCATTAATGCAGCTGGCACGACAGGTTTCCCGACTGGAAAGCG
GGCAGTGAGCGCAACGCAATTAATGTGAGTTAGCTCACTCATTAGGCACCCCAGGCTTTACACTTTATGC
TTCCGGCTCGTATGTTGTGTGGAATTGTGAGCGGATAACAATTTCACACAGGAAACAGCTATGACCATGA
TTACGCCAAGCTGTAAGTTTAAACATGATCTTACTAACTAACTATTCTCATTTAAATTTTCAGAGCTTAA
AAATGGCTGAAATCACTCACAACGATGGATACGCTAACAACTTGGAAATGAAAT
Features (pLannotate 1.2.2; 12 found; start..end, strand, type, name):
    864..891     +  CDS            3xMyc (fragment): 3 tandem Myc epitope tags
    902..924     +  CDS            3xMyc (fragment): 3 tandem Myc epitope tags
    932..2098    +  CDS            birA: BIRA_ECOLI - Also known as bioR, dhbB. Experimental evidence at protein level: Swiss-Prot protein existence level 1. Acts both as a biotin--[acetyl-CoA-carboxylase] ligase and a biotin-operon repressor. In the presence of ATP, BirA activates biotin to form the BirA-biotinyl-5'-adenylate (BirA-bio-5'-AMP or holoBirA) complex. HoloBirA can either transfer the biotinyl moiety to the biotin carboxyl carrier protein (BCCP) subunit of acetyl-CoA carboxylase, or bind to the biotin operator site and inhibit transcription of the operon. From Escherichia coli (strain K12).
   2575..2610    +  CDS            rop (fragment): Rop protein, which maintains plasmids at low copy number; rop
   2712..2811    +  misc_feature   bom (fragment): basis of mobility region from pBR322
   2909..3013    +  promoter       AmpR promoter: bla
   3014..3874    +  CDS            AmpR: β-lactamase; bla; confers resistance to ampicillin, carbenicillin, and related antibiotics
   4045..4633    +  rep_origin     ori: high-copy-number ColE1/pMB1/pBR322/pUC origin of replication
   4816..4908    +  CDS            lacI (fragment): lac repressor; lacI; The lac repressor binds to the lac operator to inhibit transcription in E. coli. This inhibition can be relieved by adding lactose or isopropyl-β-D-thiogalactopyranoside (IPTG).
   4921..4942    +  protein_bind   CAP binding site: CAP binding activates transcription in the presence of cAMP. E. coli catabolite activator protein
   4957..4987    +  promoter       lac promoter: promoter for the E. coli lac operon
   4995..5011    +  protein_bind   lac operator: The lac repressor binds to the lac operator to inhibit transcription in E. coli. This inhibition can be relieved by adding lactose or isopropyl-β-D-thiogalactopyranoside (IPTG). lac repressor encoded by lacI
