[The description below was written by a language model from this plasmid's Addgene catalogue record and pLannotate feature annotations shown in this document.]
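Description:
pMB37 is a 5,164 bp worm expression plasmid, recorded as built on a pBluescript backbone, that drives a C. elegans codon-optimized version of the E. coli biotin ligase BirA from the ubiquitous rps-27 promoter. It is propagated in E. coli as a high-copy plasmid through a ColE1/pUC-type origin and is selected with ampicillin via the β-lactamase gene and its native promoter. The automated annotation also picks up backbone remnants with no designed role in the worm: fragments of rop, bom and lacI, plus a CAP binding site, lac promoter and lac operator.

The payload is the birA coding sequence, immediately preceded by two short matches to a Myc epitope array. This suggests that the enzyme carries an N-terminal Myc tag for detection, although the catalogue entry does not mention a tag. The rps-27 promoter itself is not annotated in the feature table. It presumably lies in the unannotated region upstream of the tag and coding sequence. The stretch downstream of birA is also unannotated, and the record names no 3' UTR.

BirA attaches biotin to a specific lysine in its acceptor substrate, and in heterologous systems it is commonly used to biotinylate proteins carrying a short acceptor peptide so that they can be captured on streptavidin. The associated publication describes a tissue-specific protein purification approach in C. elegans, used to find interaction partners of DLG-1/Discs large. In that context, this plasmid supplies BirA broadly across tissues, in contrast to a tissue-restricted driver. The record does not describe the tagged target constructs or how the transgene is delivered.
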