Addgene plasmid #73084: pMB37
Purpose: Expresses C. elegans optimized BirA under control of the ubiquitous rps-27 promoter
Depositing lab: Mike Boxem. Depositing organization: Utrecht University. Publication: A tissue-specific protein purification approach in Caenorhabditis elegans identifies novel interaction partners of DLG-1/Discs large. Waaijers S, Munoz J, Berends C, Ramalho JJ, Goerdayal SS, Low TY, Zoumaro-Djayoon AD, Hoffmann M, Koorman T, Tas RP, Harterink M, Seelk S, Kerver J, Hoogenraad CC, Bossinger O, Tursun B, van den Heuvel S, Heck AJ, Boxem M. BMC Biol. 2016 Aug 9;14:66. doi: 10.1186/s12915-016-0286-x. PubMed 27506200.
Backbone
  Vector backbone: pBluescript
  Total vector size (bp): 5164
  Vector type: Worm Expression
Growth in bacteria
  Bacterial resistance: Ampicillin, 100 μg/mL
  Growth temperature: 37°C
  Growth strain: DH5alpha
  Copy number: High Copy
Gene/Insert
  Gene/Insert name: BirA
Resource information
  A portion of this plasmid was derived from a plasmid made by: C. elegans optimized BirA constructed by B. Tursun
Terms and licenses: Academic/Nonprofit Terms; Industry Terms: Not Available to Industry
How to cite: pMB37 was a gift from Mike Boxem (Addgene plasmid # 73084 ; http://n2t.net/addgene:73084 ; RRID:Addgene_73084)
