>Addgene plasmid #73084 | pMB37 | addgene partial sequence | sequence record 136531 | M13-Rev 5'-CAGGAAACAGCTATGACC-3'
GATCTTACTAACTAACTATTCTCATTTAAATTTTCAGAGCTTAAAAATGGCTGAAATCACTCACAACGAT
GGATACGCTAACAACTTGGAAATGAAATAAGCTTGGGCTGCAGTTCAATCGGTTTTTCCTTGCTTGCGCC
CAATTCTGATGGTTCTTCCATTTCTAAATTTTAGTTTAATAAAAAAATTTTAAAATAATACGAGTTTTGA
GACTAACTTTCAATAAAAACCAAAAAAAATTGCTTCAAAAAAGAGTTCGCGCCGATTTACGATAAACACA
GCGCGCTACGACACTCCGAAAACCGCGCCGCACCATTACATTCTCCGCCCCACCGCACGGTTTGCGGAAG
GCGATGAAATTGCTGGGCCTAAAATTTTAACCCTTTTTTTCCCGTTTTTCAACTGTTTTCCCGATTTTTT
CGATATTTTTTTCAGGTTTTTAGTTAGAAAAGTATATAAAAATTGCATTATTTGTAGTTTTCGCTCGTAA
TTTGTGATAGAAAACGGCCAATTTGCCTAGATTTGTGATTCTACCAAGTGGAATTTTTGGGAAAATATCA
ATATTCCACGATTTTTATTCAAATCATAACGTTTCGAAATTATCAGCTTAAATAAAACTAAAATAAATAA
TAAAATACTAAAAACCCTGAATTTCTCGGTTCTCGGTTCAGCTTGAGTTCGTTCTATACACGTTATCGAT
TTTTGTCATTTCGTTTAATCATGGGTTTTGATTCATTTTAAATATGAAATTTGATTTATTCCTCGTTTCG
AAGTTGGTTTGTCTTGTCCGGCCGGTAAACAAATGTTATTAAAAAAATAATAAATTTCGAAATTTTTCGT
AATGTTCCGCAATCGTGTTTTTCCGTTTATCTCGTCTTCCCTTCTTTCAAATATACTATTTATTTTCTCA
ATTCACATAT
