>Addgene plasmid #73084 | pMB37 | addgene partial sequence | sequence record 137137 | pHZ081-F 5'-CCAAGCGAGGACAATTCT-3'
TAGTTTTCCTTCCTCCTCTATATATTTTTATGTTTTCTTTTAAACCTTCCTCCATATTTCTGAATTGAAT
GTTGTTGCATATTGTGTGTCCTTATTTCATTTCCATCATCCTTTTGTGTGTTTCCCCCTTCCACCAATTC
CCCCCACGTCCTAATGAAATGAAAGCGAGAAGATAAATAAACTTGCACATTGTGTTCAGATGAGAGGAGC
GGAATACGAATTGGGAGACGGAAAGAGAAAAAAAAATGTTTAGATTTGGATTGAATTAATTTTTTAGAAA
GCAAGAAAAAAAACACAAAGAGAATAAATAAATAATAGGAAAAAAAACAAATATTCAGTATTTAAAATTT
GAAAATTCAACGACGTTGGCGTCGATCATCCGGATTACTTGTATGGCCGGCTAGCGAATTCTTACTTTTC
AGCAGATCGCAAAGAAATCTCTCCACCCATCCATGGTTTAATGATTCCATCTTGCTCAAGGAGAAGAGCT
CCTTGCTTATCAATTCCTCGACTGATACCAAAAATTTCCTTATCTCCAATTATCAACTTCACTGGTCGAT
TGATAAAATTGTCAAGTTTCTCCCATCTACTGAGGTAAGGGGCCTGAAAATTTAAATAATCAGGGTTAGT
TAGTATATATATGTTTAAACTTACAAGACCTTCTTGTTCGAAGAGTTCGAGTGCAGCTCGCAATTCTCGG
ATAAGCATGGCGGCCAACGTATTTCTATCAAGGTTGATTCCTGCCTCTTGAAGTGTGATCCAACCTTGAT
TAACAACAGACTCTTCTACTCTTCTCATTGCCATATTGATACCAGCTCCAATCACAATTTGAGCAGCATC
TCCCGTCTTTCCAGTAAGCTCAACCTGAAAATTT
